Addgene plasmid #182143: pU6-Sp-gRNA-AAVS1_A3786c_attP
Purpose: To insert attP attachment site at AAVS1 in human cells via twinPE
Depositing lab: David Liu. Depositing organization: Broad Institute. Publication: Programmable deletion, replacement, integration and inversion of large DNA sequences with twin prime editing. Anzalone AV, Gao XD, Podracky CJ, Nelson AT, Koblan LW, Raguram A, Levy JM, Mercer JAM, Liu DR. Nat Biotechnol. 2022 May;40(5):731-740. doi: 10.1038/s41587-021-01133-w. Epub 2021 Dec 9. PubMed 34887556.
Backbone
  Vector backbone: pU6
  Total vector size (bp): 2335
  Vector type: Mammalian Expression
Growth in bacteria
  Bacterial resistance: Ampicillin, 100 μg/mL
  Growth temperature: 37°C
  Growth strain: DH5alpha
  Copy number: High Copy
Gene/Insert
  Gene/Insert name: A3786c-attP pegRNA
  Species: Synthetic
  Insert size (bp): 152
  Promoter: hU6
  Cloning method: Restriction Enzyme; 5′ cloning site BsaI (destroyed during cloning); 3′ cloning site BsaI (destroyed during cloning)
  Sequencing primers: 5′ gactatcatatgcttaccgt; 3′ TCCTGTTACCAGTGGCTGCT
Terms and licenses: Academic/Nonprofit Terms; Industry Terms: Not Available to Industry
Depositor comments: The parent vector used for cloning pegRNA constructs via Golden Gate has been deposited to Addgene previously. The name of the parent vector is pU6-pegRNA-GG-acceptor and the Addgene number is 132777.
How to cite: pU6-Sp-gRNA-AAVS1_A3786c_attP was a gift from David Liu (Addgene plasmid # 182143 ; http://n2t.net/addgene:182143 ; RRID:Addgene_182143)
