[The description below was written by a language model from this plasmid's Addgene catalogue record and pLannotate feature annotations shown in this document.]
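Description:
pU6-Sp-gRNA-AAVS1_A3786c_attP is a compact (2,335 bp) mammalian expression plasmid on the pU6 backbone that transcribes a single prime editing guide RNA (pegRNA) in human cells. It is propagated in E. coli through a high-copy ColE1/pUC-type origin and selected with ampicillin via a β-lactamase gene driven by its native bla promoter. There is no mammalian selection marker or reporter in the annotated features, consistent with a plasmid meant for transient delivery alongside other components.

The payload is a 152 bp synthetic insert, the A3786c-attP pegRNA, placed downstream of the human U6 promoter, an RNA polymerase III promoter suited to producing small, precisely defined RNAs. The feature table shows the U6 promoter followed, after a short gap that would accommodate the spacer, by the Streptococcus pyogenes Cas9 guide RNA scaffold. The remaining insert length beyond the scaffold would correspond to the 3′ extension that a pegRNA carries as its reverse-transcription template and primer binding site, although this extension is not separately annotated. The insert was assembled by Golden Gate cloning into a pegRNA acceptor vector using BsaI sites that were destroyed in the process. A short attB1 fragment upstream of the promoter appears to be a backbone remnant with no stated role.

According to the record, the construct is used to install an attP recombinase attachment site at the AAVS1 locus in human cells by twin prime editing. This approach uses a pair of pegRNAs targeting opposite strands whose newly synthesised flaps are complementary to each other. This plasmid therefore supplies one member of such a pair and must be combined with a partner pegRNA and a prime editor, neither of which is encoded here. The resulting attP site can serve as a landing pad for recombinase-mediated integration of DNA cargo.
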