Features (pLannotate 1.2.2; 6 found; start..end, strand, type, name):
     13..30      +  protein_bind   attB1 (fragment): mutant version of attB; recombination site for the Gateway® BP reaction BP Clonase™
     82..322     +  promoter       U6 promoter: RNA polymerase III promoter for human U6 snRNA
    351..426     +  misc_RNA       gRNA scaffold: guide RNA scaffold for the Streptococcus pyogenes CRISPR/Cas9 system
    586..1174    -  rep_origin     ori: high-copy-number ColE1/pMB1/pBR322/pUC origin of replication
   1345..2205    -  CDS            AmpR: β-lactamase; bla; confers resistance to ampicillin, carbenicillin, and related antibiotics
   2206..2310    -  promoter       AmpR promoter: bla
>Addgene plasmid #182143 | pU6-Sp-gRNA-AAVS1_A3786c_attP | addgene full sequence | sequence record 355646 | Addgene NGS Result
GACGTCGCTAGCTGTACAAAAAAGCAGGCTTTAAAGGAACCAATTCAGTCGACTGGATCCGGTACCAAGG
TCGGGCAGGAAGAGGGCCTATTTCCCATGATTCCTTCATATTTGCATATACGATACAAGGCTGTTAGAGA
GATAATTAGAATTAATTTGACTGTAAACACAAAGATATTAGTACAAAATACGTGACGTAGAAAGTAATAA
TTTCTTGGGTAGTTTGCAGTTTTAAAATTATGTTTTAAAATGGACTATCATATGCTTACCGTAACTTGAA
AGTATTTCGATTTCTTGGCTTTATATATCTTGTGGAAAGGACGAAACACCGCTGGCCCCCCACCGCCCCA
GTTTTAGAGCTAGAAATAGCAAGTTAAAATAAGGCTAGTCCGTTATCAACTTGAAAAAGTGGCACCGAGT
CGGTGCTACCGTACACCACTGAGACCGCGGTGGTTGACCAGACAAACCTGGCGGTGGGGGGCTTTTTTTA
AGCTTGGGCCGCTCGAGGTACCTCTCTACATATGACATGTGAGCAAAAGGCCAGCAAAAGGCCAGGAACC
GTAAAAAGGCCGCGTTGCTGGCGTTTTTCCATAGGCTCCGCCCCCCTGACGAGCATCACAAAAATCGACG
CTCAAGTCAGAGGTGGCGAAACCCGACAGGACTATAAAGATACCAGGCGTTTCCCCCTGGAAGCTCCCTC
GTGCGCTCTCCTGTTCCGACCCTGCCGCTTACCGGATACCTGTCCGCCTTTCTCCCTTCGGGAAGCGTGG
CGCTTTCTCATAGCTCACGCTGTAGGTATCTCAGTTCGGTGTAGGTCGTTCGCTCCAAGCTGGGCTGTGT
GCACGAACCCCCCGTTCAGCCCGACCGCTGCGCCTTATCCGGTAACTATCGTCTTGAGTCCAACCCGGTA
AGACACGACTTATCGCCACTGGCAGCAGCCACTGGTAACAGGATTAGCAGAGCGAGGTATGTAGGCGGTG
CTACAGAGTTCTTGAAGTGGTGGCCTAACTACGGCTACACTAGAAGAACAGTATTTGGTATCTGCGCTCT
GCTGAAGCCAGTTACCTTCGGAAAAAGAGTTGGTAGCTCTTGATCCGGCAAACAAACCACCGCTGGTAGC
GGTGGTTTTTTTGTTTGCAAGCAGCAGATTACGCGCAGAAAAAAAGGATCTCAAGAAGATCCTTTGATCT
TTTCTACGGGGTCTGACGCTCAGTGGAACGAAAACTCACGTTAAGGGATTTTGGTCATGAGATTATCAAA
AAGGATCTTCACCTAGATCCTTTTAAATTAAAAATGAAGTTTTAAATCAATCTAAAGTATATATGAGTAA
ACTTGGTCTGACAGTTACCAATGCTTAATCAGTGAGGCACCTATCTCAGCGATCTGTCTATTTCGTTCAT
CCATAGTTGCCTGACTCCCCGTCGTGTAGATAACTACGATACGGGAGGGCTTACCATCTGGCCCCAGTGC
TGCAATGATACCGCGAGATCCACGCTCACCGGCTCCAGATTTATCAGCAATAAACCAGCCAGCCGGAAGG
GCCGAGCGCAGAAGTGGTCCTGCAACTTTATCCGCCTCCATCCAGTCTATTAATTGTTGCCGGGAAGCTA
GAGTAAGTAGTTCGCCAGTTAATAGTTTGCGCAACGTTGTTGCCATTGCTACAGGCATCGTGGTGTCACG
CTCGTCGTTTGGTATGGCTTCATTCAGCTCCGGTTCCCAACGATCAAGGCGAGTTACATGATCCCCCATG
TTGTGCAAAAAAGCGGTTAGCTCCTTCGGTCCTCCGATCGTTGTCAGAAGTAAGTTGGCCGCAGTGTTAT
CACTCATGGTTATGGCAGCACTGCATAATTCTCTTACTGTCATGCCATCCGTAAGATGCTTTTCTGTGAC
TGGTGAGTACTCAACCAAGTCATTCTGAGAATAGTGTATGCGGCGACCGAGTTGCTCTTGCCCGGCGTCA
ATACGGGATAATACCGCGCCACATAGCAGAACTTTAAAAGTGCTCATCATTGGAAAACGTTCTTCGGGGC
GAAAACTCTCAAGGATCTTACCGCTGTTGAGATCCAGTTCGATGTAACCCACTCGTGCACCCAACTGATC
TTCAGCATCTTTTACTTTCACCAGCGTTTCTGGGTGAGCAAAAACAGGAAGGCAAAATGCCGCAAAAAAG
GGAATAAGGGCGACACGGAAATGTTGAATACTCATACTCTTCCTTTTTCAATATTATTGAAGCATTTATC
AGGGTTATTGTCTCATGAGCGGATACATATTTGAATGTATTTAGAAAAATAAACAAATAGGGGTTCCGCG
CACATTTCCCCGAAAAGTGCCACCT
